Addgene plasmid #32120: 413-Met25 Kar2 TorsinADE GFP
Depositing lab: Susan Lindquist. Depositing organization: Massachusetts Institute of Technology. Publication: TorsinA and the TorsinA-Interacting Protein Printor Have No Impact on Endoplasmic Reticulum Stress or Protein Trafficking in Yeast. Valastyan JS, Lindquist S. PLoS One. 2011;6(7):e22744. Epub 2011 Jul 26. 10.1371/journal.pone.0022744 PubMed 21818381.
Backbone
  Vector backbone: 413-Met25
  Vector type: Yeast Expression
  Selectable markers: HIS3
Growth in bacteria
  Bacterial resistance: Ampicillin, 100 μg/mL
  Growth temperature: 37°C
  Growth strain: DH5alpha
  Copy number: High Copy
Gene/Insert
  Gene/Insert name: TorsinA
  Species: H. sapiens (human)
  Mutation: deletion of E at 302 or 303
  Entrez Gene: TOR1A (a.k.a. AMC5, DQ2, DYT1)
  Tag / fusion protein: Kar2 (N terminal on insert); GFP (C terminal on insert)
  Cloning method: Restriction Enzyme; 5′ cloning site XbaI (not destroyed); 3′ cloning site XhoI (not destroyed)
  Sequencing primers: 5′ m13-r; 3′ m13-f
Terms and licenses: Academic/Nonprofit Terms; Industry Terms: Not Available to Industry
How to cite: 413-Met25 Kar2 TorsinADE GFP was a gift from Susan Lindquist (Addgene plasmid # 32120 ; http://n2t.net/addgene:32120 ; RRID:Addgene_32120)
