[The description below was written by a language model from this plasmid's Addgene catalogue record.]
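Description:
413-Met25 Kar2 TorsinADE GFP is a yeast expression plasmid built on the 413-Met25 backbone. It is a shuttle vector that is maintained in E. coli at high copy under ampicillin selection and is selected in yeast through the HIS3 auxotrophic marker, which restores histidine prototrophy to his3 host strains. The backbone name indicates that expression is driven by the MET25 promoter, a yeast promoter that is repressed by methionine in the medium and becomes active when methionine is withheld, allowing tunable expression. The record gives no feature table, so the yeast replication element, the terminator and the bacterial origin are not explicitly stated.

The insert is human TorsinA (TOR1A) carrying the deletion of a single glutamate at position 302 or 303, the "ΔE" mutation associated with DYT1 dystonia. It was cloned between XbaI and XhoI sites, both of which remain intact. The coding sequence is fused at its N terminus to Kar2, the yeast ER-lumenal chaperone. The exact extent of the Kar2 portion is not recorded, though placing it at the N terminus of an ER-resident protein such as TorsinA would plausibly supply a yeast ER-targeting signal. A C-terminal GFP allows the fusion protein's level and localisation to be followed by fluorescence.

The associated publication examined whether TorsinA and its interacting protein printor affect endoplasmic reticulum stress or protein trafficking in yeast. This construct therefore serves to express the disease-linked mutant form in Saccharomyces, presumably for comparison with wild-type TorsinA.
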