>Addgene plasmid #32120 | 413-Met25 Kar2 TorsinADE GFP | addgene partial sequence | sequence record 37453 | M13R
ATTACCCTCCTAAAGGGAACAAAAGCTGGAGCTCCGGATGCAAGGGTTCGAATCCCTTAGCTCTCATTAT
TTTTTGCTTTTTCTCTTGAGGTCACATGATCGCAAAATGGCAAATGGCACGTGAAGCTGTCGATATTGGG
GAACTGTGGTGGTTGGCAAATGACTAATTAAGTTAGTCAAGGCGCCATCCTCATGAAAACTGTGTAACAT
AATAACCGAAGTGTCGAAAAGGTGGCACCTTGTCCAATTGAACACGCTCGATGAAAAAAATAAGATATAT
ATAAGGTTAAGTAAAGCGTCTGTTAGAAAGGAAGTTTTTCCTTTTTCTTGCTCTCTTGTCTTTTCATCTA
CTATTTCCTTCGTGTAATACAGGGTCGTCAGATACATAGATACAATTCTATTACCCCCATCCATACTCTA
GAACTAGTGGATCCCCCATCACAAGTTTGTACAAAAAAGCAGGCTTCACAAAATGTTTTTCAACAGACTA
AGCGCTGGCAAGCTGCTGGTACCACTCTCCGTGGTCCTGTACGCCCTTTTCGTGGTAATATTACCTTTAC
AGAATTCTTTCCACTCCTCCAATGTTTTAGTTAGAGGTGTGGAGCCCATCAGCCTGGGACTGGCCCTGGC
CGGCGTCCTCACCGGCTACATCTACCCGCGTCTCTACTGCCTCTTCGCCGAGTGCTGCGGGCAGAAGCGG
AGCCTTAGCCGGGAGGCACTGCAGAAGGATCTGGACGACAACCTCTTTGGACAGCATCTTGCAAAGAAAA
TCATCTTAAATGCCGTGTTTGGTTTCATAAACAACCCAAAGCCCAAGAAAACCTCTCACGCTCTCCCTGC
ACGGGNGGACAGGCACCGGCAAAAATTTCGTCNAA
