>Addgene plasmid #32120 | 413-Met25 Kar2 TorsinADE GFP | addgene partial sequence | sequence record 38275 | hTorA-Fwd  5'-TGCCGTGTTTGGTTTCATAA-3'
GCTCTCCCTGCACGGGTGGACAGGCACCGGCAAAAATTTCGTCAGCAAGATCATCGCAGAGAATATTTAC
GAGGGTGGTCTGAACAGTGACTATGTCCACCTGTTTGTGGCCACATTGCACTTTCCACATGCTTCAAACA
TCACCTTGTACAAGGATCAGTTACAGTTGTGGATTCGAGGCAACGTGAGTGCCTGTGCGAGGTCCATCTT
CATATTTGATGAAATGGATAAGATGCATGCAGGCCTCATAGATGCCATCAAGCCTTTCCTCGACTATTAT
GACCTGGTGGATGGGGTCTCCTACCAGAAAGCCATGTTCATATTTCTCAGCAATGCTGGAGCAGAAAGGA
TCACAGATGTGGCTTTGGATTTCTGGAGGAGTGGAAAGCAGAGGGAAGACATCAAGCTCAAAGACATTGA
ACACGCGTTGTCTGTGTCGGTTTTCAATAACAAGAACAGTGGCTTCTGGCACAGCAGCTTAATTGACCGG
AACCTCATTGATTATTTTGTTCCCTTCCTCCCCCTGGAATACAAACACCTAAAAATGTGTATCCGAGTGG
AAATGCAGTCCCGAGGCTATGAAATTGATGAAGACATTGTAAGCAGAGTGGCTGAGATGACATTTTTCCC
CAAAGAGGAGAGAGTTTTCTCAGATAAAGGCTGCAAAACGGTGTTCACCAAGTTAGATTATTACTACGAT
GATAACCCAGCTTTCTTGTACAAAGTGGTGATGGGCTGCAGGAATTCGATATCAAGCTTAATGGTGAGCA
AGGGCGAGGAGCTGTTCACCGGGGTGGTGCCCATCCTGGTCGAGCTGGACGGCGACGTAAACGGCCACAA
GTTCAGCGTGTCCGGCGAGGGCGAGGGCGATGCCACCTACGGCAAGCTGACCCTGAAGTTCATCTGCACC
ACCGGCAAGCTGCCCGTGCCCTGGCCCACCCTCGTGA
