>Addgene plasmid #32120 | 413-Met25 Kar2 TorsinADE GFP | addgene partial sequence | sequence record 38276 | M13-F
CGACTCACTATAGGGCGAATTGGGTACCGGCCGCAAATTAAAGCCTTCGAGCGTCCCAAAACCTTCTCAA
GCAAGGTTTTCAGTATAATGTTACATGCGTACACGCGTCTGTACAGAAAAAAAAGAAAAATTTGAAATAT
AAATAACGTTCTTAATACTAACATAACTATAAAAAAATAAATAGGGACCTAGACTTCAGGTTGTCTAACT
CCTTCCTTTTCGGTTAGAGCGGATGTGGGGGGAGGGCGTGAATGTAAGCGTGACATAACTAATTACATGA
CTCGAGTTACTTGTACAGCTCGTCCATGCCGAGAGTGATCCCGGCGGCGGTCACGAACTCCAGCAGGACC
ATGTGATCGCGCTTCTCGTTGGGGTCTTTGCTCAGGGCGGACTGGGTGCTCAGGTAGTGGTTGTCGGGCA
GCAGCACGGGGCCGTCGCCGATGGGGGTGTTCTGCTGGTAGTGGTCGGCGAGCTGCACGCTGCCGTCCTC
GATGTTGTGGCGGATCTTGAAGTTCACCTTGATGCCGTTCTTCTGCTTGTCGGCCATGATATAGACGTTG
TGGCTGTTGTAGTTGTACTCCAGCTTGTGCCCCAGGATGTTGCCGTCCTCCTTGAAGTCGATGCCCTTCA
GCTCGATGCGGTTCACCAGGGTGTCGCCCTCGAACTTCACCTCGGCGCGGGTCTTGTAGTTGCCGTCGTC
CTTGAAGAAGATGGTGCGCTCCTGGACGTAGCCTTCGGGCATGGCGGACTTGAAGAAGTCGTGCTGCTTC
ATGTGGTCGGGGTAGCGGCTGAAGCACTGC
